Addgene plasmid #66412: HTR4-Tango
Purpose: Expression of G protein-coupled receptors for PRESTO-Tango: parallel receptorome expression and screening via transcriptional output, with transcriptional activation following arrestin translocation
Depositing lab: Bryan Roth. Depositing organization: University of North Carolina at Chapel Hill. Publication: PRESTO-Tango as an open-source resource for interrogation of the druggable human GPCRome. Kroeze WK, Sassano MF, Huang XP, Lansu K, McCorvy JD, Giguere PM, Sciaky N, Roth BL. Nat Struct Mol Biol. 2015 May;22(5):362-9. doi: 10.1038/nsmb.3014. Epub 2015 Apr 20. PubMed 25895059.
Backbone
  Vector backbone: empty Tango
  Backbone size w/o insert (bp): 6632
  Vector type: Mammalian Expression
  Selectable markers: Neomycin (select with G418)
Growth in bacteria
  Bacterial resistance: Ampicillin, 100 μg/mL
  Growth temperature: 37°C
  Growth strain: DH5alpha
  Copy number: High Copy
Gene/Insert
  Gene/Insert name: HTR4
  Species: H. sapiens (human)
  Insert size (bp): 1164
  Entrez Gene: HTR4 (a.k.a. 5-HT4, 5-HT4R)
  Promoter: CMV
  Tag / fusion protein: FLAG (N terminal on backbone)
  Cloning method: Restriction Enzyme; 5′ cloning site NotI (not destroyed); 3′ cloning site XhoI (unknown if destroyed)
  Sequencing primers: 5′ CMV-F; 3′ Tet-R
Terms and licenses: Academic/Nonprofit Terms; Industry Terms: Not Available to Industry
Depositor comments: Please note: Most of the PRESTO-Tango vectors do not contain the XhoI cut site downstream of the tTA sequence and instead carry an XbaI site. If you need to perform an XhoI digest we recommend sequencing with a forward primer at the C-terminus of tTA to determine which of the two sites is present. Suggested primer: 5-gagctccacttagacggcgagg-3. Original backbone was pcDNA3.1(+). These plasmids were generated as part of the Illuminating the Druggable Genome (IDG) program sponsored by the NIH Common Fund. The goal of this program is to identify, gather, and distribute information and resources for proteins that currently are not well-studied yet belong to commonly drug-targeted protein families: protein kinases, non-olfactory G-protein coupled receptors (GPCRs), and ion channels. The IDG program is designed to develop fundamental research tools for understudied proteins, elucidate their function, and disseminate the IDG-related resources and data to the greater scientific community.
How to cite: HTR4-Tango was a gift from Bryan Roth (Addgene plasmid # 66412 ; http://n2t.net/addgene:66412 ; RRID:Addgene_66412)
