[The description below was written by a language model from this plasmid's Addgene catalogue record.]
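Description:
HTR4-Tango is a mammalian expression plasmid built on the "empty Tango" backbone, which the record states was derived from pcDNA3.1(+). It is maintained as a high-copy plasmid in E. coli under ampicillin selection, and it carries a neomycin resistance marker so that transfected mammalian cells can be selected with G418. The insert is the human HTR4 coding sequence (about 1.2 kb), encoding the serotonin 5-HT4 receptor, a G protein-coupled receptor. It is placed under the control of the CMV promoter for strong constitutive expression, and a FLAG epitope supplied by the backbone sits at the receptor's N terminus, which allows detection of the expressed protein.

The plasmid belongs to the PRESTO-Tango collection, a set of GPCR constructs designed for parallel screening of the receptorome by a transcriptional readout that follows arrestin translocation. The depositor notes indicate that a tTA (tetracycline transactivator) sequence lies downstream of the receptor, so the receptor is expressed as a fusion with this transcription factor. In the Tango principle generally, ligand-driven arrestin recruitment to the activated receptor leads to release of the transactivator, which then drives a reporter gene in the assay cell line. The record does not itemise the linker, protease site or other modules between receptor and tTA, and no feature table is provided. The receptor was cloned by restriction enzymes using NotI at the 5′ end. The 3′ site is nominally XhoI, but the depositor cautions that most vectors in this series carry XbaI there instead. The construct was produced under a programme that generates tools for understudied druggable proteins. It is used to measure ligand activity at 5-HT4 independently of G protein coupling.
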