>Addgene plasmid #66412 | HTR4-Tango | depositor partial sequence | sequence record 113437 | empty Tango
GACGGATCGGGAGATCTCCCGATCCCCTATGGTGCACTCTCAGTACAATCTGCTCTGATGCCGCATAGTT
AAGCCAGTATCTGCTCCCTGCTTGTGTGTTGGAGGTCGCTGAGTAGTGCGCGAGCAAAATTTAAGCTACA
ACAAGGCAAGGCTTGACCGACAATTGCATGAAGAATCTGCTTAGGGTTAGGCGTTTTGCGCTGCTTCGCG
ATGTACGGGCCAGATATACGCGTTGACATTGATTATTGACTAGTTATTAATAGTAATCAATTACGGGGTC
ATTAGTTCATAGCCCATATATGGAGTTCCGCGTTACATAACTTACGGTAAATGGCCCGCCTGGCTGACCG
CCCAACGACCCCCGCCCATTGACGTCAATAATGACGTATGTTCCCATAGTAACGCCAATAGGGACTTTCC
ATTGACGTCAATGGGTGGAGTATTTACGGTAAACTGCCCACTTGGCAGTACATCAAGTGTATCATATGCC
AAGTACGCCCCCTATTGACGTCAATGACGGTAAATGGCCCGCCTGGCATTATGCCCAGTACATGACCTTA
TGGGACTTTCCTACTTGGCAGTACATCTACGTATTAGTCATCGCTATTACCATGGTGATGCGGTTTTGGC
AGTACATCAATGGGCGTGGATAGCGGTTTGACTCACGGGGATTTCCAAGTCTCCACCCCATTGACGTCAA
TGGGAGTTTGTTTTGGCACCAAAATCAACGGGACTTTCCAAAATGTCGTAACAACTCCGCCCCATTGACG
CAAATGGGCGGTAGGCGTGTACGGTGGGAGGTCTATATAAGCAGAGCTCTCTGGCTAACTAGAGAACCCA
CTGCTTACTGGCTTATCGAAATTAATACGACTCACTATAGGGAGACCCAAGCTGGCTAGCGTTTAAACTT
AAGCTTGGTACCGAGCTCGGATCCACTAGTCCAGTGTGGTGGAATTCTGCAGATATCCAGCACAGTGGCG
GCCGCGCCACCATGAAGACGATCATCGCCCTGAGCTACATCTTCTGCCTGGTATTCGCCGACTACAAGGA
CGATGATGACGCCAGCATCGATACCGGTGGACGCACCCCACCCAGCCTGGGTCCCCAAGATGAGTCCTGC
ACCACCGCCAGCTCCTCCCTGGCCAAGGACACTTCATCGACCGGTGAGAACCTGTACTTCCAGCTAAGAT
TAGATAAAAGTAAAGTGATTAACAGCGCATTAGAGCTGCTTAATGAGGTCGGAATCGAAGGTTTAACAAC
CCGTAAACTCGCCCAGAAGCTAGGTGTAGAGCAGCCTACATTGTATTGGCATGTAAAAAATAAGCGGGCT
TTGCTCGACGCCTTAGCCATTGAGATGTTAGATAGGCACCATACTCACTTTTGCCCTTTAGAAGGGGAAA
GCTGGCAAGATTTTTTACGTAATAACGCTAAAAGTTTTAGATGTGCTTTACTAAGTCATCGCGATGGAGC
AAAAGTACATTTAGGTACACGGCCTACAGAAAAACAGTATGAAACTCTCGAAAATCAATTAGCCTTTTTA
TGCCAACAAGGTTTTTCACTAGAGAATGCATTATATGCACTCAGCGCTGTGGGGCATTTTACTTTAGGTT
GCGTATTGGAAGATCAAGAGCATCAAGTCGCTAAAGAAGAAAGGGAAACACCTACTACTGATAGTATGCC
GCCATTATTACGACAAGCTATCGAATTATTTGATCACCAAGGTGCAGAGCCAGCCTTCTTATTCGGCCTT
GAATTGATCATATGCGGATTAGAAAAACAACTTAAATGTGAAAGTGGGTCCGCGTACAGCCGCGCGCGTA
CGAAAAACAATTACGGGTCTACCATCGAGGGCCTGCTCGATCTCCCGGACGACGACGCCCCCGAAGAGGC
GGGGCTGGCGGCTCCGCGCCTGTCCTTTCTCCCCGCGGGACACACGCGCAGACTGTCGACGGCCCCCCCG
ACCGATGTCAGCCTGGGGGACGAGCTCCACTTAGACGGCGAGGACGTGGCGATGGCGCATGCCGACGCGC
TAGACGATTTCGATCTGGACATGTTGGGGGACGGGGATTCCCCGGGTCCGGGATTTACCCCCCACGACTC
CGCCCCCTACGGCGCTCTGGATATGGCCGACTTCGAGTTTGAGCAGATGTTTACCGATGCCCTTGGAATT
GACGAGTACGGTGGGTAGCTCGAGTCTAGAGGGCCCGTTTAAACCCGCTGATCAGCCTCGACTGTGCCTT
CTAGTTGCCAGCCATCTGTTGTTTGCCCCTCCCCCGTGCCTTCCTTGACCCTGGAAGGTGCCACTCCCAC
TGTCCTTTCCTAATAAAATGAGGAAATTGCATCGCATTGTCTGAGTAGGTGTCATTCTATTCTGGGGGGT
GGGGTGGGGCAGGACAGCAAGGGGGAGGATTGGGAAGACAATAGCAGGCATGCTGGGGATGCGGTGGGCT
CTATGGCTTCTGAGGCGGAAAGAACCAGCTGGGGCTCTAGGGGGTATCCCC
[124 nt withheld, positions 2502-2625]
C
[91 nt withheld, positions 2627-2717]
A
[49 nt withheld, positions 2719-2767]
CCTTTGACGTTGGAGTCCACGTTCTTT
[37 nt withheld, positions 2795-2831]
ACCCTATCTCGGTCTATTCTTTTGATTTATAAGGGATTTTGCCGATTTCGGCCTATTGGTTAAAAAATGA
GCTGATTTAACAAAAATTTAACGCGAATTAATTCTGTGGAATGTGTGTCAGTTAGGGTGTGGAAAGTCCC
CAGGCTCCCCAGCAGGCAGAAGTATGCAAAGCATGCATCTCAATTAGTCAGCAACCAGGTGTGGAAAGTC
CCCAGGCTCCCCAGCAGGCAGAAGTATGCAAAGCATGCATCTCAATTAGTCAGCAACCATAGTCCCGCCC
CTAACTCCGCCCATCCCGCCCCTAACTCCGCCCAGTTCCGCCCATTCTCCGCCCCATGGCTGACTAATTT
TTTTTATTTATGCAGAGGCCGAGGCCGCCTCTGCCTCTGAGCTATTCCAGAAGTAGTGAGGAGGCTTTTT
TGGAGGCCTAGGCTTTTGCAAAAAGCTCCCGGGAGCTTGTATATCCATTTTCGGATCTGATCAAGAGACA
GGATGAGGATCGTTTCGCATGATTGAACAAGATGGATTGCACGCAGGTTCTCCGGCCGCTTGGGTGGAGA
GGCTATTCGGCTATGACTGGGCACAACAGACAATCGGCTGCTCTGATGCCGCCGTGTTCCGGCTGTCAGC
GCAGGGGCGCCCGGTTCTTTTTGTCAAGACCGACCTGTCCGGTGCCCTGAATGAACTGCAGGACGAGGCA
GCGCGGCTATCGTGGCTGGCCACGACGGGCGTTCCTTGCGCAGCTGTGCTCGACGTTGTCACTGAAGCGG
GAAGGGACTGGCTGCTATTGGGCGAAGTGCCGGGGCAGGATCTCCTGTCATCTCACCTTGCTCCTGCCGA
GAAAGTATCCATCATGGCTGATGCAATGCGGCGGCTGCATACGCTTGATCCGGCTACCTGCCCATTCGAC
CACCAAGCGAAACATCGCATCGAGCGAGCACGTACTCGGATGGAAGCCGGTCTTGTCGATCAGGATGATC
TGGACGAAGAGCATCAGGGGCTCGCGCCAGCCGAACTGTTCGCCAGGCTCAAGGCGCGCATGCCCGACGG
CGAGGATCTCGTCGTGACCCATGGCGATGCCTGCTTGCCGAATATCATGGTGGAAAATGGCCGCTTTTCT
GGATTCATCGACTGTGGCCGGCTGGGTGTGGCGGACCGCTATCAGGACATAGCGTTGGCTACCCGTGATA
TTGCTGAAGAGCTTGGCGGCGAATGGGCTGACCGCTTCCTCGTGCTTTACGGTATCGCCGCTCCCGATTC
GCAGCGCATCGCCTTCTATCGCCTTCTTGACGAGTTCTTCTGAGCGGGACTCTGGGGTTCGAAATGACCG
ACCAAGCGACGCCCAACCTGCCATCACGAGATTTCGATTCCACCGCCGCCTTCTATGAAAGGTTGGGCTT
CGGAATCGTTTTCCGGGACGCCGGCTGGATGATCCTCCAGCGCGGGGATCTCATGCTGGAGTTCTTCGCC
CACCCCAACTTGTTTATTGCAGCTTATAATGGTTACAAATAAAGCAATAGCATCACAAATTTCACAAATA
AAGCATTTTTTTCACTGCATTCTAGTTGTGGTTTGTCCAAACTCATCAATGTATCTTATCATGTCTGTAT
ACCGTCGACCTCTAGCTAGAGCTTGGCGTAATCATGGTCATAGCTGTTTCCTGTGTGAAATTGTTATCCG
CTCACAATTCCACACAACATACGAGCCGGAAGCATAAAGTGTAAAGCCTGGGGTGCCTAATGAGTGAGCT
AACTCACATTAATTGCGTTGCGCTCACTGCCCGCTTTCCAGTCGGGAAACCTGTCGTGCCAGCTGCATTA
ATGAATCGGCCAACGCGCGGGGAGAGGCGGTTTGCGTATTGGGCGCTCTTCCGCTTCCTCGCTCACTGAC
TCGCTGCGCTCGGTCGTTCGGCTGCGGCGAGCGGTATCAGCTCACTCAAAGGCGGTAATACGGTTATCCA
CAGAATCAGGGGATAACGCAGGAAAGAACATGTGAGCAAAAGGCCAGCAAAAGGCCAGGAACCGTAAAAA
GGCCGCGTTGCTGGCGTTTTTCCATAGGCTCCGCCCCCCTGACGAGCATCACAAAAATCGACGCTCAAGT
CAGAGGTGGCGAAACCCGACAGGACTATAAAGATACCAGGCGTTTCCCCCTGGAAGCTCCCTCGTGCGCT
CTCCTGTTCCGACCCTGCCGCTTACCGGATACCTGTCCGCCTTTCTCCCTTCGGGAAGCGTGGCGCTTTC
TCATAGCTCACGCTGTAGGTATCTCAGTTCGGTGTAGGTCGTTCGCTCCAAGCTGGGCTGTGTGCACGAA
CCCCCCGTTCAGCCCGACCGCTGCGCCTTATCCGGTAACTATCGTCTTGAGTCCAACCCGGTAAGACACG
ACTTATCGCCACTGGCAGCAGCCACTGGTAACAGGATTAGCAGAGCGAGGTATGTAGGCGGTGCTACAGA
GTTCTTGAAGTGGTGGCCTAACTACGGCTACACTAGAAGAACAGTATTTGGTATCTGCGCTCTGCTGAAG
CCAGTTACCTTCGGAAAAAGAGTTGGTAGCTCTTGATCCGGCAAACAAACCACCGCTGGTAGCGGTTTTT
TTGTTTGCAAGCAGCAGATTACGCGCAGAAAAAAAGGATCTCAAGAAGATCCTTTGATCTTTTCTACGGG
GTCTGACGCTCAGTGGAACGAAAACTCACGTTAAGGGATTTTGGTCATGAGATTATCAAAAAGGATCTTC
ACCTAGATCCTTTTAAATTAAAAATGAAGTTTTAAATCAATCTAAAGTATATATGAGTAAACTTGGTCTG
ACAGTTACCAATGCTTAATCAGTGAGGCACCTATCTCAGCGATCTGTCTATTTCGTTCATCCATAGTTGC
CTGACTCCCCGTCGTGTAGATAACTACGATACGGGAGGGCTTACCATCTGGCCCCAGTGCTGCAATGATA
CCGCGAGACCCACGCTCACCGGCTCCAGATTTATCAGCAATAAACCAGCCAGCCGGAAGGGCCGAGCGCA
GAAGTGGTCCTGCAACTTTATCCGCCTCCATCCAGTCTATTAATTGTTGCCGGGAAGCTAGAGTAAGTAG
TTCGCCAGTTAATAGTTTGCGCAACGTTGTTGCCATTGCTACAGGCATCGTGGTGTCACGCTCGTCGTTT
GGTATGGCTTCATTCAGCTCCGGTTCCCAACGATCAAGGCGAGTTACATGATCCCCCATGTTGTGCAAAA
AAGCGGTTAGCTCCTTCGGTCCTCCGATCGTTGTCAGAAGTAAGTTGGCCGCAGTGTTATCACTCATGGT
TATGGCAGCACTGCATAATTCTCTTACTGTCATGCCATCCGTAAGATGCTTTTCTGTGACTGGTGAGTAC
TCAACCAAGTCATTCTGAGAATAGTGTATGCGGCGACCGAGTTGCTCTTGCCCGGCGTCAATACGGGATA
ATACCGCGCCACATAGCAGAACTTTAAAAGTGCTCATCATTGGAAAACGTTCTTCGGGGCGAAAACTCTC
AAGGATCTTACCGCTGTTGAGATCCAGTTCGATGTAACCCACTCGTGCACCCAACTGATCTTCAGCATCT
TTTACTTTCACCAGCGTTTCTGGGTGAGCAAAAACAGGAAGGCAAAATGCCGCAAAAAAGGGAATAAGGG
CGACACGGAAATGTTGAATACTCATACTCTTCCTTTTTCAATATTATTGAAGCATTTATCAGGGTTATTG
TCTCATGAGCGGATACATATTTGAATGTATTTAGAAAAATAAACAAATAGGGGTTCCGCGCACATTTCCC
CGAAAAGTGCCACCTGACGTC
