>Addgene plasmid #66412 | HTR4-Tango | depositor partial sequence | sequence record 113438 | HTR4
ATGGATAAGCTGGATGCTAACGTTAGCAGTGAAGAAGGATTTGGCAGTGTTGAGAAGGTGGTGCTGCTCA
CCTTCCTGTCCACTGTGATCCTGATGGCAATCTTGGGTAACCTGCTCGTCATGGTAGCCGTTTGTTGGGA
TAGGCAGCTGCGGAAAATCAAGACTAACTATTTCATAGTGTCTCTCGCCTTTGCAGACCTCCTGGTTAGT
GTGCTGGTGATGCCATTCGGAGCCATCGAACTGGTGCAGGACATTTGGATCTATGGGGAAGTGTTCTGCC
TGGTGAGAACTTCATTGGATGTTCTGCTGACTACTGCCAGCATTTTTCACCTTTGCTGTATTAGCCTGGA
CAGATATTACGCAATCTGCTGCCAGCCACTGGTGTACAGGAATAAAATGACACCTTTGAGGATCGCCCTG
ATGCTCGGGGGTTGCTGGGTTATCCCCACCTTTATAAGTTTCTTGCCGATTATGCAGGGTTGGAATAATA
TCGGAATAATAGACCTCATTGAGAAGCGCAAGTTCAATCAAAATTCCAACTCTACCTACTGTGTATTCAT
GGTAAACAAACCGTACGCTATAACTTGCAGCGTGGTCGCATTCTACATTCCCTTTCTCCTTATGGTGCTG
GCCTATTATAGAATCTACGTGACAGCAAAGGAACACGCACACCAGATACAGATGCTTCAGAGAGCCGGAG
CCAGTTCTGAAAGTAGGCCTCAGTCAGCAGATCAGCATTCAACCCATAGGATGCGCACTGAGACCAAAGC
AGCAAAAACTCTTTGCATTATTATGGGATGCTTCTGCTTGTGCTGGGCACCATTTTTTGTAACCAACATC
GTCGATCCTTTCATTGACTACACAGTGCCCGGACAGGTGTGGACCGCCTTCCTCTGGTTGGGCTATATCA
ATAGCGGCCTGAATCCTTTTCTCTATGCCTTCCTTAATAAATCCTTCAGGCGCGCATTTCTTATTATATT
GTGTTGCGATGATGAACGGTATAGGAGACCTTCTATCCTGGGACAGACCGTCCCTTGCTCAACTACAACT
ATCAACGGTAGCACACATGTTCTGCGCGACGCCGTCGAGTGCGGCGGTCAATGGGAGTCCCAGTGTCATC
CTCCCGCTACCTCTCCACTCGTCGCGGCTCAACCTTCAGATACT
