>Addgene plasmid #66412 | HTR4-Tango | addgene partial sequence | sequence record 120316 | CMV-F 5'-CGCAAATGGGCGGTAGGCGTG-3'
GCTCTCTGGCTAACTAGAGAACCCACTGCCTTACTGGCTTATCGAAATTAATACGACTCACTATAGGGAG
ACCCAAGCTGGCTAGCGTTTAAACTTAAGCTTGGTACCGAGCTCGGATCCACTAGTCCAGTGTGGTGGAA
TTCTGCAGATATCCAGCACAGTGGCGGCCGCGCCACCATGAAGACGATCATCGCCCTGAGCTACATCTTC
TGCCTGGTATTCGCCGACTACAAGGACGATGATGACGCCAGCATCGATATGGATAAGCTGGATGCTAACG
TTAGCAGTGAAGAAGGATTTGGCAGTGTTGAGAAGGTGGTGCTGCTCACCTTCCTGTCCACTGTGATCCT
GATGGCAATCTTGGGTAACCTGCTCGTCATGGTAGCCGTTTGTTGGGATAGGCAGCTGCGGAAAATCAAG
ACTAACTATTTCATAGTGTCTCTCGCCTTTGCAGACCTCCTGGTTAGTGTGCTGGTGATGCCATTCGGAG
CCATCGAACTGGTGCAGGACATTTGGATCTATGGGGAAGTGTTCTGCCTGGTGAGAACTTCATTGGATGT
TCTGCTGACTACTGCCAGCATTTTTCACCTTTGCTGTATTAGCCTGGACAGATATTACGCAATCTGCTGC
CAGCCACTGGTGTACAGGAATAAAATGACACCTTTGAGGATCGCCCTGATGCTCGGGGGTTGCTGGGTTA
TCCCCACCTTTATAAGTTTCTTGCCGATTATGCAGGGTTGGAATAATATCGGAATAATAGACCTCATTGA
GAAGCGCAAGTTCAATCAAAATTCCAACTCTACCTACTGTGTATTCATGGTAAACAAACCGTACGCTATA
ACTTGCAGCGTGGTCGCATTCTACATTCCCTTTCTCCTTATGGTGCTGGCCTATTATAGAATCTACGTGA
C
