>Addgene plasmid #66412 | HTR4-Tango | addgene partial sequence | sequence record 120317 | Tet-R 5'-GGCGAGTTTACGGGTTGTTA-3'
GCGCTGTTAATCACTTTACTTTTATCTAATCTTAGCTGGAAGTACAGGTTCTCACCGGTCGATGAAGTGT
CCTTGGCCAGGGAGGAGCTGGCGGTGGTGCAGGACTCATCTTGGGGACCCAGGCTGGGTGGGGTGCGTCC
ACCGGTATCGATAGTATCTGAAGGTTGAGCCGCGACGAGTGGAGAGGTAGCGGGAGGATGACACTGGGAC
TCCCATTGACCGCCGCACTCGACGGCGTCGCGCAGAACATGTGTGCTACCGTTGATAGTTGTAGTTGAGC
AAGGGACGGTCTGTCCCAGGATAGAAGGTCTCCTATACCGTTCATCATCGCAACACAATATAATAAGAAA
TGCGCGCCTGAAGGATTTATTAAGGAAGGCATAGAGAAAAGGATTCAGGCCGCTATTGATATAGCCCAAC
CAGAGGAAGGCGGTCCACACCTGTCCGGGCACTGTGTAGTCAATGAAAGGATCGACGATGTTGGTTACAA
AAAATGGTGCCCAGCACAAGCAGAAGCATCCCATAATAATGCAAAGAGTTTTTGCTGCTTTGGTCTCAGT
GCGCATCCTATGGGTTGAATGCTGATCTGCTGACTGAGGCCTACTTTCAGAACTGGCTCCGGCTCTCTGA
AGCATCTGTATCTGGTGTGCGTGTTCCTTTGCTGTCACGTAGATTCTATAATAGGCCAGCACCATAAGGA
GAAAGGGAATGTAGAATGCGACCACGCTGCAAGTTATAGCGTACGGTTTGTTTACCATGAATACACAGTA
GGTAGAGTTGGAATTTTGATTGAACTTGCGCTTCTCAATGAGGTCTATTATTCCGATATTATTCCAACCC
TGCATAATCGGCAAGAAACTTATAAAGGTGGGGATAACCCAGCAACCCCCGAGCATCAGGGCGATCCTCA
AAGGTGTCATTTTATTCCTGTACACCAGTGGCTGGCAGCAGATTGCGTAATATCTGTCCAGGCTAATACA
GCAA
